Addgene plasmid #211076: pHTC-HaloTag_PAF1:1-531
Purpose: Mammalian expression of full-length human PAF1. C-terminal HaloTag.
Depositing lab: Cheryl Arrowsmith. Depositing organization: University of Toronto. Publication: A Target Class Ligandability Evaluation of WD40 Repeat-Containing Proteins. Ackloo S, Li F, Szewczyk M, Seitova A, Loppnau P, Zeng H, Xu J, Ahmad S, Arnautova YA, Baghaie AJ, Beldar S, Bolotokova A, Centrella PA, Chau I, Clark MA, Cuozzo JW, Dehghani-Tafti S, Disch JS, Dong A, Dumas A, Feng JA, Ghiabi P, Gibson E, Gilmer J, Goldman B, Green SR, Guie MA, Guilinger JP, Harms N, Herasymenko O, Houliston S, Hutchinson A, Kearnes S, Keefe AD, Kimani SW, Kramer T, Kutera M, Kwak HA, Lento C, Li Y, Liu J, Loup J, Machado RAC, Mulhern CJ, Perveen S, Righetto GL, Riley P, Shrestha S, Sigel EA, Silva M, Sintchak MD, Slakman BL, Taylor RD, Thompson J, Torng W, Underkoffler C, von Rechenberg M, Walsh RT, Watson I, Wilson DJ, Wolf E, Yadav M, Yazdi AK, Zhang J, Zhang Y, Santhakumar V, Edwards AM, Barsyte-Lovejoy D, Schapira M, Brown PJ, Halabelian L, Arrowsmith CH. J Med Chem. 2025 Jan 23;68(2):1092-1112. doi: 10.1021/acs.jmedchem.4c02010. Epub 2024 Nov 4. PubMed 39495097.
Backbone
  Vector backbone: pHTC-HaloTag
  Backbone manufacturer: Promega
  Vector type: Mammalian Expression
  Selectable markers: Neomycin (select with G418)
Growth in bacteria
  Bacterial resistance: Ampicillin, 100 μg/mL
  Growth temperature: 37°C
  Growth strain: DH5alpha
  Copy number: High Copy
Gene/Insert
  Gene/Insert name: PAF1:M1-D531
  Species: H. sapiens (human)
  Insert size (bp): 1593
  Mutation: wild type
  Entrez Gene: PAF1 (a.k.a. F23149_1, PD2)
  Promoter: CMV
  Tag / fusion protein: HaloTag (C terminal on insert)
  Cloning method: Ligation Independent Cloning
  Sequencing primers: 5′ CTTACTGACATCCACTTTGC; 3′ CAACATCGACGTAGTGCATG
Resource information
  A portion of this plasmid was derived from a plasmid made by: Mammalian Gene Collection (BC013402)
Terms and licenses: Academic/Nonprofit Terms; Industry Terms: Not Available to Industry
Depositor comments: 5' Cloning Site: EcoR1 (not destroyed), 3' Cloning Site: Xho1 (not destroyed). C terminal tag: lepttedlyfqsdndgseigtgfpfdphyvevlgermhyvdvgprdgtpvlflhgnptssyvwrniiphvapthrciapdligmgksdkpdlgyffddhvrfmdafiealgleevvlvihdwgsalgfhwakrnpervkgiafmefirpiptwdewpefaretfqafrttdvgrkliidqnvfiegtlpmgvvrpltevemdhyrepflnpvdreplwrfpnelpiagepanivalveeymdwlhqspvpkllfwgtpgvlippaeaarlakslpnckavdigpglnllqednpdligseiarwlstleisg.
How to cite: pHTC-HaloTag_PAF1:1-531 was a gift from Cheryl Arrowsmith (Addgene plasmid # 211076 ; http://n2t.net/addgene:211076 ; RRID:Addgene_211076)
