[The description below was written by a language model from this plasmid's Addgene catalogue record and pLannotate feature annotations shown in this document.]
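Description:
pHTC-HaloTag_PAF1:1-531 is a mammalian expression plasmid built on Promega's pHTC-HaloTag backbone. It carries the wild-type, full-length human PAF1 coding sequence (residues M1 to D531, 1,593 bp) fused at its C terminus to HaloTag. The sequenced plasmid is 7,736 nt. It is propagated in E. coli through a high-copy ColE1/pUC-type origin with ampicillin selection from the β-lactamase gene. A ColE1 cer site is also annotated, which helps keep the plasmid in monomeric form. For selection in mammalian cells, an SV40 enhancer/early promoter drives the neomycin phosphotransferase gene, followed by a synthetic poly(A) signal, allowing G418 selection of stable transfectants.

Expression of the fusion is driven by the CMV immediate-early enhancer and promoter, followed by a chimeric β-globin/immunoglobulin intron that generally improves transcript processing and expression. A T7 promoter lies just upstream of the open reading frame and could support in vitro transcription. The PAF1 insert was derived from a Mammalian Gene Collection clone and introduced by ligation-independent cloning between retained EcoRI and XhoI sites. It is followed in frame by a short linker containing a TEV protease cleavage site and then HaloTag, a modified bacterial dehalogenase that bonds covalently to chloroalkane ligands. An SV40 polyadenylation signal follows the cassette. Several small fragment annotations (SET1, T7 terminator, large T antigen, M13 ori, bom, tnpA) are probably backbone remnants or partial matches rather than functional elements.

PAF1 is a component of the PAF1 complex, which associates with RNA polymerase II and acts in transcription elongation. The HaloTag fusion allows fluorescent labelling, capture or proximity-based cellular assays. The plasmid was deposited alongside a study of WD40 repeat protein ligandability, but the record does not state the specific assay in which it was used.
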