Features (pLannotate 1.2.2; 21 found; start..end, strand, type, name):
    140..517     +  enhancer       CMV enhancer: human cytomegalovirus immediate early enhancer
    519..718     +  promoter       CMV promoter: human cytomegalovirus (CMV) immediate early promoter
    857..989     +  intron         chimeric intron: chimera between introns from human β-globin and immunoglobulin heavy chain genes
   1033..1051    +  promoter       T7 promoter: promoter for bacteriophage T7 RNA polymerase
   1082..2674    +  CDS            PAF1 (sequence withheld): PAF1_HUMAN - Also known as PD2. Experimental evidence at protein level: Swiss-Prot protein existence level 1. Component of the PAF1 complex (PAF1C) which has multiple functions during transcription by RNA polymerase II and is implicated in regulation of development and maintenance of embryonic stem cell pluripotency. PAF1C associates with RNA polymerase II through interaction with POLR2A CTD non-phosphorylated and 'Ser-2'- and 'Ser- 5'-phosphorylated forms and is involved in transcriptional elongation, acting both independently and synergistically with TCEA1 and in cooperation with the DSIF co
   2690..2710    +  CDS            TEV site: tobacco etch virus (TEV) protease recognition and cleavage site
   2726..3609    +  CDS            HaloTag® (fragment): modified bacterial dehalogenase that forms covalent bonds with chloroalkane derivatives
   3639..3688    +  CDS            SET1 (fragment): solubility-enhancement tag derived from T7 phage gene 10B
   3696..3715    +  terminator     T7 terminator (fragment): transcription terminator for bacteriophage T7 RNA polymerase
   3737..3858    -  polyA_signal   SV40 poly(A) signal: SV40 polyadenylation signal
   3881..3949    -  CDS            large T antigen (fragment): large T antigen from SV40 (simian virus 40)
   3954..3986    +  rep_origin     M13 ori (fragment): M13 bacteriophage origin of replication; arrow indicates direction of (+) strand synthesis
   3987..4038    -  misc_feature   bom (fragment): basis of mobility region from pBR322
   4103..4460    +  promoter       SV40 promoter: SV40 enhancer and early promoter
   4511..5302    +  CDS            neo: KKA2_KLEPN - Also known as kan, nptII. Experimental evidence at protein level: Swiss-Prot protein existence level 1. Resistance to kanamycin, neomycin, paromomycin, ribostamycin, butirosin and gentamicin B. From Klebsiella pneumoniae.
   5369..5417    +  polyA_signal   poly(A) signal: synthetic polyadenylation signal
   5438..5530    -  CDS            tnpA (fragment): TN5P_ECOLX - Also known as tnp. Experimental evidence at protein level: Swiss-Prot protein existence level 1. Mediates transposition of transposon Tn5 by a 'cut and paste' mechanism. First, the monomeric transposase binds the 19 bp inverted DNA repeats flanking the transposon. Then, dimerization of the DNA- bound transposase creates a synaptic DNA complex. After nicking of the first DNA strand, excision of the transposon proceeds through a series of intermediates. The transposase then mediates the insertion of the transposon at a new site by strand transfer. The activity of the wild- type tran
   5573..5677    +  promoter       AmpR promoter: bla
   5678..6538    +  CDS            AmpR: β-lactamase; bla; confers resistance to ampicillin, carbenicillin, and related antibiotics
   6696..7284    -  rep_origin     ori: high-copy-number ColE1/pMB1/pBR322/pUC origin of replication
   7400..7683    +  misc_feature   cer region: ColE1-derived recombination site that helps to maintain plasmids as monomers
>Addgene plasmid #211076 | pHTC-HaloTag_PAF1:1-531 | addgene full sequence | sequence record 425954 | Addgene NGS Result
TCAATATTGGCCATTAGCCATATTATTCATTGGTTATATAGCATAAATCAATATTGGCTATTGGCCATTG
CATACGTTGTATCTATATCATAATATGTACATTTATATTGGCTCATGTCCAATATGACCGCCATGTTGGC
ATTGATTATTGACTAGTTATTAATAGTAATCAATTACGGGGTCATTAGTTCATAGCCCATATATGGAGTT
CCGCGTTACATAACTTACGGTAAATGGCCCGCCTGGCTGACCGCCCAACGACCCCCGCCCATTGACGTCA
ATAATGACGTATGTTCCCATAGTAACGCCAATAGGGACTTTCCATTGACGTCAATGGGTGGAGTATTTAC
GGTAAACTGCCCACTTGGCAGTACATCAAGTGTATCATATGCCAAGTCCGCCCCCTATTGACGTCAATGA
CGGTAAATGGCCCGCCTGGCATTATGCCCAGTACATGACCTTACGGGACTTTCCTACTTGGCAGTACATC
TACGTATTAGTCATCGCTATTACCATGGTGATGCGGTTTTGGCAGTACACCAATGGGCGTGGATAGCGGT
TTGACTCACGGGGATTTCCAAGTCTCCACCCCATTGACGTCAATGGGAGTTTGTTTTGGCACCAAAATCA
ACGGGACTTTCCAAAATGTCGTAATAACCCCGCCCCGTTGACGCAAATGGGCGGTAGGCGTGTACGGTGG
GAGGTCTATATAAGCAGAGCTGGTTTAGTGAACCGTCAGATCACTAGAAGCTTTATTGCGGTAGTTTATC
ACAGTTAAATTGCTAACGCAGTCAGTGCTTCTGACACAACAGTCTCGAACTTAAGCTGCAGAAGTTGGTC
GTGAGGCACTGGGCAGGTAAGTATCAAGGTTACAAGACAGGTTTAAGGAGACCAATAGAAACTGGGCTTG
TCGAGACAGAGAAGACTCTTGCGTTTCTGATAGGCACCTATTGGTCTTACTGACATCCACTTTGCCTTTC
TCTCCACAGGTGTCCACTCCCAGTTCAATTACAGCTCTTAAGGCTAGAGTATTAATACGACTCACTATAG
GGCTAGCAAAGCGATCGCTTCCGAATTCACC
[1593 nt withheld, positions 1082-2674]
CTCGAGCCAACCACTGAGGATCTGTACTTTCAGAGCGATAACGATGGATCCGAAATCGGTACTGGCTTTC
CATTCGACCCCCATTATGTGGAAGTCCTGGGCGAGCGCATGCACTACGTCGATGTTGGTCCGCGCGATGG
CACCCCTGTGCTGTTCCTGCACGGTAACCCGACCTCCTCCTACGTGTGGCGCAACATCATCCCGCATGTT
GCACCGACCCATCGCTGCATTGCTCCAGACCTGATCGGTATGGGCAAATCCGACAAACCAGACCTGGGTT
ATTTCTTCGACGACCACGTCCGCTTCATGGATGCCTTCATCGAAGCCCTGGGTCTGGAAGAGGTCGTCCT
GGTCATTCACGACTGGGGCTCCGCTCTGGGTTTCCACTGGGCCAAGCGCAATCCAGAGCGCGTCAAAGGT
ATTGCATTTATGGAGTTCATCCGCCCTATCCCGACCTGGGACGAATGGCCAGAATTTGCCCGCGAGACCT
TCCAGGCCTTCCGCACCACCGACGTCGGCCGCAAGCTGATCATCGATCAGAACGTTTTTATCGAGGGTAC
GCTGCCGATGGGTGTCGTCCGCCCGCTGACTGAAGTCGAGATGGACCATTACCGCGAGCCGTTCCTGAAT
CCTGTTGACCGCGAGCCACTGTGGCGCTTCCCAAACGAGCTGCCAATCGCCGGTGAGCCAGCGAACATCG
TCGCGCTGGTCGAAGAATACATGGACTGGCTGCACCAGTCCCCTGTCCCGAAGCTGCTGTTCTGGGGCAC
CCCAGGCGTTCTGATCCCACCGGCCGAAGCCGCTCGCCTGGCCAAAAGCCTGCCTAACTGCAAGGCTGTG
GACATCGGCCCGGGTCTGAATCTGCTGCAAGAAGACAACCCGGACCTGATCGGCAGCGAGATCGCGCGCT
GGCTGTCTACTCTGGAGATTTCCGGTTAATAGAATTGGCATGCAAGCTGATCCGGCTGCTAACAAAGCCC
GAAAGGAAGCTGAGTTGGCTGCTGCCACCGCTGAGCAATAACTAGCATAACCCCTTGGGGCGGCCGCTTC
GAGCAGACATGATAAGATACATTGATGAGTTTGGACAAACCACAACTAGAATGCAGTGAAAAAAATGCTT
TATTTGTGAAATTTGTGATGCTATTGCTTTATTTGTAACCATTATAAGCTGCAATAAACAAGTTAACAAC
AACAATTGCATTCATTTTATGTTTCAGGTTCAGGGGGAGATGTGGGAGGTTTTTTTAAGCAAGTAAAACC
TCTACAAATGTGGTAAAATCGAATTTTAACAAAATATTAACGCTTACAATTTCCTGATGCGGTATTTTCT
CCTTACGCATCTGTGCGGTATTTCACACCGCATACGCGGATCTGCGCAGCACCATGGCCTGAAATAACCT
CTGAAAGAGGAACTTGGTTAGGTACCTTCTGAGGCGGAAAGAACCAGCTGTGGAATGTGTGTCAGTTAGG
GTGTGGAAAGTCCCCAGGCTCCCCAGCAGGCAGAAGTATGCAAAGCATGCATCTCAATTAGTCAGCAACC
AGGTGTGGAAAGTCCCCAGGCTCCCCAGCAGGCAGAAGTATGCAAAGCATGCATCTCAATTAGTCAGCAA
CCATAGTCCCGCCCCTAACTCCGCCCATCCCGCCCCTAACTCCGCCCAGTTCCGCCCATTCTCCGCCCCA
TGGCTGACTAATTTTTTTTATTTATGCAGAGGCCGAGGCCGCCTCGGCCTCTGAGCTATTCCAGAAGTAG
TGAGGAGGCTTTTTTGGAGGCCTAGGCTTTTGCAAAAAGCTTGATTCTTCTGACACAACAGTCTCGAACT
TAAGGCTAGAGCCACCATGATTGAACAAGATGGATTGCACGCAGGTTCTCCGGCCGCTTGGGTGGAGAGG
CTATTCGGCTATGACTGGGCACAACAGACAATCGGCTGCTCTGATGCCGCCGTGTTCCGGCTGTCAGCGC
AGGGGCGCCCGGTTCTTTTTGTCAAGACCGACCTGTCCGGTGCCCTGAATGAACTGCAGGACGAGGCAGC
GCGGCTATCGTGGCTGGCCACGACGGGCGTTCCTTGCGCAGCTGTGCTCGACGTTGTCACTGAAGCGGGA
AGGGACTGGCTGCTATTGGGCGAAGTGCCGGGGCAGGATCTCCTGTCATCTCACCTTGCTCCTGCCGAGA
AAGTATCCATCATGGCTGATGCAATGCGGCGGCTGCATACGCTTGATCCGGCTACCTGCCCATTCGACCA
CCAAGCGAAACATCGCATCGAGCGAGCACGTACTCGGATGGAAGCCGGTCTTGTCGATCAGGATGATCTG
GACGAAGAGCATCAGGGGCTCGCGCCAGCCGAACTGTTCGCCAGGCTCAAGGCGCGCATGCCCGACGGCG
AGGATCTCGTCGTGACCCATGGCGATGCCTGCTTGCCGAATATCATGGTGGAAAATGGCCGCTTTTCTGG
ATTCATCGACTGTGGCCGGCTGGGTGTGGCGGACCGCTATCAGGACATAGCGTTGGCTACCCGTGATATT
GCTGAAGAGCTTGGCGGCGAATGGGCTGACCGCTTCCTCGTGCTTTACGGTATCGCCGCTCCCGATTCGC
AGCGCATCGCCTTCTATCGCCTTCTTGACGAGTTCTTCTGAGCGGGACTCTGGGGTTCGAAATGACCGAC
CAAGCGACGCCCAACCTGCCATCACGATGGCCGCAATAAAATATCTTTATTTTCATTACATCTGTGTGTT
GGTTTTTTGTGTGAATCGATAGCGATAAGGATCCTCTTTGCGCTTGCGTTTTCCCTTGTCCAGATAGCCC
AGTAGCTGACATTCATCCGGGGTCAGCACCGTTTCTGCGGACTGGCTTTCTACGTAATGGTTTCTTAGAC
GTCAGGTGGCACTTTTCGGGGAAATGTGCGCGGAACCCCTATTTGTTTATTTTTCTAAATACATTCAAAT
ATGTATCCGCTCATGAGACAATAACCCTGATAAATGCTTCAATAATATTGAAAAAGGAAGAGTATGAGTA
TTCAACATTTCCGTGTCGCCCTTATTCCCTTTTTTGCGGCATTTTGCCTTCCTGTTTTTGCTCACCCAGA
AACGCTGGTGAAAGTAAAAGATGCTGAAGATCAGTTGGGTGCACGAGTGGGTTACATCGAACTGGATCTC
AACAGCGGTAAGATCCTTGAGAGTTTTCGCCCCGAAGAACGTTTTCCAATGATGAGCACTTTCAAAGTTC
TGCTATGTGGCGCGGTATTATCCCGTATTGACGCCGGGCAAGAGCAACTCGGTCGCCGCATACACTATTC
TCAGAATGACTTGGTTGAGTACTCACCAGTCACAGAAAAGCATCTTACGGATGGCATGACAGTAAGAGAA
TTATGCAGTGCTGCCATAACCATGAGTGATAACACTGCGGCCAACTTACTTCTGACAACTATCGGAGGAC
CGAAGGAGCTAACCGCTTTTTTGCACAACATGGGGGATCATGTAACTCGCCTTGATCGTTGGGAACCGGA
GCTGAATGAAGCCATACCAAACGACGAGCGTGACACCACGATGCCTGTAGCAATGGCAACAACGTTGCGC
AAACTATTAACTGGCGAACTACTTACTCTAGCTTCCCGGCAACAATTAATAGACTGGATGGAGGCGGATA
AAGTTGCAGGACCACTTCTGCGCTCGGCCCTTCCGGCTGGCTGGTTTATTGCTGATAAATCTGGAGCCGG
TGAGCGTGGGTCTCGCGGTATCATTGCAGCACTGGGGCCAGATGGTAAGCCCTCCCGTATCGTAGTTATC
TACACGACGGGGAGTCAGGCAACTATGGATGAACGAAATAGACAGATCGCTGAGATAGGTGCCTCACTGA
TTAAGCATTGGTAATTCGAAATGACCGACCAAGCGACGCCCAACCGGTATCAGCTCACTCAAAGGCGGTA
ATACGGTTATCCACAGAATCAGGGGATAACGCAGGAAAGAACATGTGAGCAAAAGGCCAGCAAAAGGCCA
GGAACCGTAAAAAGGCCGCGTTGCTGGCGTTTTTCCATAGGCTCCGCCCCCCTGACGAGCATCACAAAAA
TCGACGCTCAAGTCAGAGGTGGCGAAACCCGACAGGACTATAAAGATACCAGGCGTTTCCCCCTGGAAGC
TCCCTCGTGCGCTCTCCTGTTCCGACCCTGCCGCTTACCGGATACCTGTCCGCCTTTCTCCCTTCGGGAA
GCGTGGCGCTTTCTCATAGCTCACGCTGTAGGTATCTCAGTTCGGTGTAGGTCGTTCGCTCCAAGCTGGG
CTGTGTGCACGAACCCCCCGTTCAGCCCGACCGCTGCGCCTTATCCGGTAACTATCGTCTTGAGTCCAAC
CCGGTAAGACACGACTTATCGCCACTGGCAGCAGCCACTGGTAACAGGATTAGCAGAGCGAGGTATGTAG
GCGGTGCTACAGAGTTCTTGAAGTGGTGGCCTAACTACGGCTACACTAGAAGGACAGTATTTGGTATCTG
CGCTCTGCTGAAGCCAGTTACCTTCGGAAAAAGAGTTGGTAGCTCTTGATCCGGCAAACAAACCACCGCT
GGTAGCGGTGGTTTTTTTGTTTGCAAGCAGCAGATTACGCGCAGAAAAAAAGGATTTCAAGAAGATCCTT
TGATCTTTTCTACGGGGTCTGACGCTCAGTGGAACGAAAACTCACGTTAAGGGATTTTGGTCATGAGATT
ATCAAAAAGGATCTTCACCTAGATCCTTTTATAGTCCGGAAATACAGGAACGCACGCTGGATGGCCCTTC
GCTGGGATGGTGAAACCATGAAAAATGGCAGCTTCAGTGGATTAAGTGGGGGTAATGTGGCCTGTACCCT
CTGGTTGCATAGGTATTCATACGGTTAAAATTTATCAGGCGCGATTGCGGCAGTTTTTCGGGTGGTTTGT
TGCCATTTTTACCTGTCTGCTGCCGTGATCGCGCTGAACGCGTTTTAGCGGTGCGTACAATTAAGGGATT
ATGGTAAATCCACTTACTGTCTGCCCTCGTAGCCATCGAGATAAACCGCAGTACTCCGGCCACGATGCGT
CCGGCGTAGAGGATCGAGATCT
