>Addgene plasmid #211076 | pHTC-HaloTag_PAF1:1-531 | depositor partial sequence | sequence record 411632 | Insert sequence
[1593 nt withheld, positions 1-1593]
